LOCUS       Exported 10331 bp ds-DNA circular SYN 13-MAY-2021
DEFINITION  Expresses HA tagged Citrine or FLAG tagged Cerulean upon binding of
            TALE1 to VAS1 or TALE4 to VAS4.
ACCESSION   .
VERSION     .
KEYWORDS    pJFRC81-3xVAS1-Syn21-Citrine-HA-P10-3xVAS4-Syn21-FLAG-Cerulean...
SOURCE      synthetic DNA construct
  ORGANISM  synthetic DNA construct
REFERENCE   1 (bases 1 to 10331)
  AUTHORS   Toegel M, Azzam G, Lee EY, Knapp DJHF, Tan Y, Fa M, Fulga TA
  TITLE     A multiplexable TALE-based binary expression system for in vivo
            cellular interaction studies.
  JOURNAL   Nat Commun. 2017 Nov 21;8(1):1663. doi: 10.1038/s41467-017-01592-3.
  PUBMED    29162808
REFERENCE   2 (bases 1 to 10331)
  AUTHORS   .
  TITLE     Direct Submission
  JOURNAL   Exported May 13, 2021 from SnapGene Server 1.1.58
            http://www.snapgene.com
FEATURES             Location/Qualifiers
     source          1..10331
                     /organism="synthetic DNA construct"
                     /mol_type="other DNA"
     promoter        31..135
                     /gene="bla"
                     /label=AmpR promoter
     CDS             136..996
                     /codon_start=1
                     /gene="bla"
                     /product="beta-lactamase"
                     /label=AmpR
                     /note="confers resistance to ampicillin, carbenicillin, and
                     related antibiotics"
                     /translation="MSIQHFRVALIPFFAAFCLPVFAHPETLVKVKDAEDQLGARVGYI
                     ELDLNSGKILESFRPEERFPMMSTFKVLLCGAVLSRIDAGQEQLGRRIHYSQNDLVEYS
                     PVTEKHLTDGMTVRELCSAAITMSDNTAANLLLTTIGGPKELTAFLHNMGDHVTRLDRW
                     EPELNEAIPNDERDTTMPVAMATTLRKLLTGELLTLASRQQLIDWMEADKVAGPLLRSA
                     LPAGWFIADKSGAGERGSRGIIAALGPDGKPSRIVVIYTTGSQATMDERNRQIAEIGAS
                     LIKHW"
     primer_bind     complement(354..373)
                     /label=Amp-R
                     /note="Ampicillin resistance gene, reverse primer"
     rep_origin      1167..1755
                     /direction=RIGHT
                     /label=ori
                     /note="high-copy-number ColE1/pMB1/pBR322/pUC origin of
                     replication"
     primer_bind     1656..1675
                     /label=pBR322ori-F
                     /note="pBR322 origin, forward primer"
     protein_bind    1842..1911
                     /label=attB
                     /bound_moiety="phage phi-C31 integrase"
                     /note="attB site for the phi-C31 integrase (Groth et al.,
                     2000)"
     primer_bind     complement(2136..2154)
                     /label=pCasper-F
                     /note="Drosophila mini-white gene, reverse primer"
     CDS             join(2606..2677,3079..3352,3427..4081,4143..4458,4662..4793
                     ,4864..5478)
                     /codon_start=1
                     /gene="white"
                     /product="Drosophila white gene eye color pigment"
                     /label=mini-white
                     /note="This is a modified version of the white gene lacking
                     part of the first intron."
                     /translation="MGQEDQELLIRGGSKHPSAEHLNNGDSGAASQSCINQGFGQAKNY
                     GTLRPPSPPEDSGSGSGQLAENLTYAWHNMDIFGAVNQPGSGWRQLVNRTRGLFCNERH
                     IPAPRKHLLKNVCGVAYPGELLAVMGSSGAGKTTLLNALAFRSPQGIQVSPSGMRLLNG
                     QPVDAKEMQARCAYVQQDDLFIGSLTAREHLIFQAMVRMPRHLTYRQRVARVDQVIQEL
                     SLSKCQHTIIGVPGRVKGLSGGERKRLAFASEALTDPPLLICDEPTSGLDSFTAHSVVQ
                     VLKKLSQKGKTVILTIHQPSSELFELFDKILLMAEGRVAFLGTPSEAVDFFSYVGAQCP
                     TNYNPADFYVQVLAVVPGREIESRDRIAKICDNFAISKVARDMEQLLATKNLEKPLEQP
                     ENGYTYKATWFMQFRAVLWRSWLSVLKEPLLVKVRLIQTTMVAILIGLIFLGQQLTQVG
                     VMNINGAIFLFLTNMTFQNVFATINVFTSELPVFMREARSRLYRCDTYFLGKTIAELPL
                     FLTVPLVFTAIAYPMIGLRAGVLHFFNCLALVTLVANVSTSFGYLISCASSSTSMALSV
                     GPPVIIPFLLFGGFFLNSGSVPVYLKWLSYLSWFRYANEGLLINQWADVEPGEISCTSS
                     NTTCPSSGKVILETLNFSAADLPLDYVGLAILIVSFRVLAYLALRLRARRKE"
     promoter        6569..6807
                     /label=hsp70 promoter
                     /note="Drosophila melanogaster hsp70Bb promoter"
     CDS             6860..7576
                     /codon_start=1
                     /product="enhanced variant of YFP (Heikal et al., 2001)"
                     /label=Citrine
                     /note="mammalian codon-optimized"
                     /translation="MVSKGEELFTGVVPILVELDGDVNGHKFSVSGEGEGDATYGKLTL
                     KFICTTGKLPVPWPTLVTTFGYGLMCFARYPDHMKQHDFFKSAMPEGYVQERTIFFKDD
                     GNYKTRAEVKFEGDTLVNRIELKGIDFKEDGNILGHKLEYNYNSHNVYIMADKQKNGIK
                     VNFKIRHNIEDGSVQLADHYQQNTPIGDGPVLLPDNHYLSYQSALSKDPNEKRDHMVLL
                     EFVTAAGITLGMDELYK"
     CDS             7583..7609
                     /codon_start=1
                     /product="HA (human influenza hemagglutinin) epitope tag"
                     /label=HA
                     /translation="YPYDVPDYA"
     CDS             complement(9826..9849)
                     /codon_start=1
                     /product="FLAG(R) epitope tag, followed by an enterokinase
                     cleavage site"
                     /label=FLAG
                     /translation="DYKDDDDK"
     primer_bind     complement(10277..10295)
                     /label=pBRforEco
                     /note="pBR322 vectors, upsteam of EcoRI site, forward
                     primer"
ORIGIN
        1 gactcaggtg gcacttttcg gggaaatgtg cgcggaaccc ctatttgttt atttttctaa
       61 atacattcaa atatgtatcc gctcatgaga caataaccct gataaatgct tcaataatat
      121 tgaaaaagga agagtatgag tattcaacat ttccgtgtcg cccttattcc cttttttgcg
      181 gcattttgcc ttcctgtttt tgctcaccca gaaacgctgg tgaaagtaaa agatgctgaa
      241 gatcagttgg gtgcacgagt gggttacatc gaactggatc tcaacagcgg taagatcctt
      301 gagagttttc gccccgaaga acgttttcca atgatgagca cttttaaagt tctgctatgt
      361 ggcgcggtat tatcccgtat tgacgccggg caagagcaac tcggtcgccg catacactat
      421 tctcagaatg acttggttga gtactcacca gtcacagaaa agcatcttac ggatggcatg
      481 acagtaagag aattatgcag tgctgccata accatgagtg ataacactgc ggccaactta
      541 cttctgacaa cgatcggagg accgaaggag ctaaccgctt ttttgcacaa catgggggat
      601 catgtaactc gccttgatcg ttgggaaccg gagctgaatg aagccatacc aaacgacgag
      661 cgtgacacca cgatgcctgt agcaatggca acaacgttgc gcaaactatt aactggcgaa
      721 ctacttactc tagcttcccg gcaacaatta atagactgga tggaggcgga taaagttgca
      781 ggaccacttc tgcgctcggc ccttccggct ggctggttta ttgctgataa atctggagcc
      841 ggtgagcgtg ggtctcgcgg tatcattgca gcactggggc cagatggtaa gccctcccgt
      901 atcgtagtta tctacacgac ggggagtcag gcaactatgg atgaacgaaa tagacagatc
      961 gctgagatag gtgcctcact gattaagcat tggtaactgt cagaccaagt ttactcatat
     1021 atactttaga ttgatttaaa acttcatttt taatttaaaa ggatctaggt gaagatcctt
     1081 tttgataatc tcatgaccaa aatcccttaa cgtgagtttt cgttccactg agcgtcagac
     1141 cccgtagaaa agatcaaagg atcttcttga gatccttttt ttctgcgcgt aatctgctgc
     1201 ttgcaaacaa aaaaaccacc gctaccagcg gtggtttgtt tgccggatca agagctacca
     1261 actctttttc cgaaggtaac tggcttcagc agagcgcaga taccaaatac tgttcttcta
     1321 gtgtagccgt agttaggcca ccacttcaag aactctgtag caccgcctac atacctcgct
     1381 ctgctaatcc tgttaccagt ggctgctgcc agtggcgata agtcgtgtct taccgggttg
     1441 gactcaagac gatagttacc ggataaggcg cagcggtcgg gctgaacggg gggttcgtgc
     1501 acacagccca gcttggagcg aacgacctac accgaactga gatacctaca gcgtgagcta
     1561 tgagaaagcg ccacgcttcc cgaagggaga aaggcggaca ggtatccggt aagcggcagg
     1621 gtcggaacag gagagcgcac gagggagctt ccagggggaa acgcctggta tctttatagt
     1681 cctgtcgggt ttcgccacct ctgacttgag cgtcgatttt tgtgatgctc gtcagggggg
     1741 cggagcctat ggaaaaacgc cagcaacgcg gcctttttac ggttcctggc cttttgctgg
     1801 ccttttgctc acatgttacc gtcgacgatg taggtcacgg tctcgaagcc gcggtgcggg
     1861 tgccagggcg tgcccttggg ctccccgggc gcgtactcca cctcacccat ctggtccatc
     1921 atgatgaacg ggtcgaggtg gcggtagttg atcccggcga acgcgcggcg caccgggaag
     1981 ccctcgccct cgaaaccgct gggcgcggtg gtcacggtga gcacgggacg tgcgacggcg
     2041 tcggcgggtg cggatacgcg gggcagcgtc agcgggttct cgacggtcac ggcgggcatg
     2101 tcgacaagcc gaacatatgg gcgcgcctag tatgtatgta agttaataaa acccattttt
     2161 gcggaaagta gataaaaaaa acattttttt tttttactgc actggatatc attgaactta
     2221 tctgatcagt tttaaattta cttcgatcca agggtatttg atgtaccagg ttctttcgat
     2281 tacctctcac tcaaaatgac attccactca aagtcagcgc tgtttgcctc cttctctgtc
     2341 cacagaaata tcgccgtctc tttcgccgct gcgtccgcta tctctttcgc caccgtttgt
     2401 agcgttacgt agcgtcaatg tccgccttca gttgcatttt gtcagcggtt tcgtgacgaa
     2461 gctccaagcg gtttacgcca tcaattaaac acaaagtgct gtgccaaaac tcctctcgct
     2521 tcttattttt gtttgttttt tgagtgattg gggtggtgat tggttttggg tgggtaagca
     2581 ggggaaagtg tgaaaaatcc cggcaatggg ccaagaggat caggagctat taattcgcgg
     2641 aggcagcaaa cacccatctg ccgagcatct gaacaatgtg agtagtacat gtgcatacat
     2701 cttaagttca cttgatctat aggaactgcg attgcaacat caaattgtct gcggcgtgag
     2761 aactgcgacc cacaaaaatc ccaaaccgca attgcacaaa caaatagtga cacgaaacag
     2821 attattctgg tagctgttct cgctatataa gacaattttt gagatcatat catgatcaag
     2881 acatctaaag gcattcattt tcgactatat tcttttttac aaaaaatata acaaccagat
     2941 attttaagct gatcctagat gcacaaaaaa taaataaaag tataaaccta cttcgtagga
     3001 tacttcgggg tactttttgt tcggggttag atgagcataa cgcttgtagt tgatatttga
     3061 gatcccctat cattgcaggg tgacagcgga gcggcttcgc agagctgcat taaccagggc
     3121 ttcgggcagg ccaaaaacta cggcacgctc cggccaccca gtccgccgga ggactccggt
     3181 tcagggagcg gccaactagc cgagaacctc acctatgcct ggcacaatat ggacatcttt
     3241 ggggcggtca atcagccggg ctccggatgg cggcagctgg tcaaccggac acgcggacta
     3301 ttctgcaacg agcgacacat accggcgccc aggaaacatt tgctcaagaa cggtgagttt
     3361 ctattcgcag tcggctgatc tgtgtgaaat cttaataaag ggtccaatta ccaatttgaa
     3421 actcagtttg cggcgtggcc tatccgggcg aacttttggc cgtgatgggc agttccggtg
     3481 ccggaaagac gaccctgctg aatgcccttg cctttcgatc gccgcagggc atccaagtat
     3541 cgccatccgg gatgcgactg ctcaatggcc aacctgtgga cgccaaggag atgcaggcca
     3601 ggtgcgccta tgtccagcag gatgacctct ttatcggctc cctaacggcc agggaacacc
     3661 tgattttcca agccatggtg cggatgccac gacatctgac ctatcggcag cgagtggccc
     3721 gcgtggatca ggtgatccag gagctttcgc tcagcaaatg tcagcacacg atcatcggtg
     3781 tgcccggcag ggtgaaaggt ctgtccggcg gagaaaggaa gcgtctggca ttcgcctccg
     3841 aggctctaac cgatccgccg cttctgatct gcgatgagcc cacctccgga ctggactcct
     3901 ttaccgccca cagcgtcgtc caggtgctga agaagctgtc gcagaagggc aagaccgtca
     3961 tcctgaccat tcatcagccg tcttccgagc tgtttgagct ctttgacaag atccttctga
     4021 tggccgaggg cagggtagct ttcttgggca ctcccagcga agccgtcgac ttcttttcct
     4081 agtgagttcg atgtgtttat taagggtatc tagtattaca taacatctca actcctatcc
     4141 agcgtgggtg cccagtgtcc taccaactac aatccggcgg acttttacgt acaggtgttg
     4201 gccgttgtgc ccggacggga gatcgagtcc cgtgatcgga tcgccaagat atgcgacaat
     4261 tttgccatta gcaaagtagc ccgggatatg gagcagttgt tggccaccaa aaatctggag
     4321 aagccactgg agcagccgga gaatgggtac acctacaagg ccacctggtt catgcagttc
     4381 cgggcggtcc tgtggcgatc ctggctgtcg gtgctcaagg aaccactcct cgtaaaagtg
     4441 cgacttattc agacaacggt gagtggttcc agtggaaaca aatgatataa cgcttacaat
     4501 tcttggaaac aaattcgcta gattttagat agaattgcct gattccacac ccttcttagt
     4561 ttttttcaat gagatgtata gtttatagtt ttgcagaaga taaataaatt tcatttaact
     4621 cgcgaatatt aatgagatgc gagtaacatt ttaatttgca gatggttgcc atcttgattg
     4681 gcctcatctt tttgggccaa caactcacgc aagtgggtgt gatgaatatc aacggagcca
     4741 tcttcctctt cctgaccaac atgacctttc aaaacgtctt tgccacgata aatgtaagtc
     4801 atgtttagaa tacatttgca tttcaataat ttactaactt tctaatgaat cgattcgatt
     4861 taggtgttca cctcagagct gccagttttt atgagggagg cccgaagtcg actttatcgc
     4921 tgtgacacat actttctggg caaaacgatt gccgaattgc cgctttttct cacagtgcca
     4981 ctggtcttca cggcgattgc ctatccgatg atcggactgc gggccggagt gctgcacttc
     5041 ttcaactgcc tggcgctggt cactctggtg gccaatgtgt caacgtcctt cggatatcta
     5101 atatcctgcg ccagctcctc gacctcgatg gcgctgtctg tgggtccgcc ggttatcata
     5161 ccattcctgc tctttggcgg cttcttcttg aactcgggct cggtgccagt atacctcaaa
     5221 tggttgtcgt acctctcatg gttccgttac gccaacgagg gtctgctgat taaccaatgg
     5281 gcggacgtgg agccgggcga aattagctgc acatcgtcga acaccacgtg ccccagttcg
     5341 ggcaaggtca tcctggagac gcttaacttc tccgccgccg atctgccgct ggactacgtg
     5401 ggtctggcca ttctcatcgt gagcttccgg gtgctcgcat atctggctct aagacttcgg
     5461 gcccgacgca aggagtagcc gacatatatc cgaaataact gcttgttttt tttttttacc
     5521 attattacca tcgtgtttac tgtttattgc cccctcaaaa agctaatgta attatatttg
     5581 tgccaataaa aacaagatat gacctataga atacaagtat ttccccttcg aacatcccca
     5641 caagtagact ttggatttgt cttctaacca aaagacttac acacctgcat accttacatc
     5701 aaaaactcgt ttatcgctac ataaaacacc gggatatatt ttttatatac atacttttca
     5761 aatcgcgcgc cctcttcata attcacctcc accacaccac gtttcgtagt tgctctttcg
     5821 ctgtctccca cccgctctcc gcaacacatt caccttttgt tcgacgacct tggagcgact
     5881 gtcgttagtt ccgcgcgatt cggttcgctc aaatggttcc gagtggttca tttcgtctca
     5941 atagaaatta gtaataaata tttgtatgta caatttattt gctccaatat atttgtatat
     6001 atttccctca cagctatatt tattctaatt taatattatg actttttaag gtaatttttt
     6061 gtgacctgtt cggagtgatt agcgttacaa tttgaactga aagtgacatc cagtgtttgt
     6121 tccttgtgta gatgcatctc aaaaaaatgg tgggcataat agtgttgttt atatatatca
     6181 aaaataacaa ctataataat aagaatacat ttaatttaga aaatgcttgg atttcactgg
     6241 aactagggcg cgcctccgga acataatggt gcagggcgct gacttccgcg tttccagact
     6301 ttacgaaaca cggaaaccga agaccattca tgttgttgct caggtcgcag acgttttgca
     6361 gcagcagtcg cttcacgttc gctcgcgtat cggtgattca ttctgctaac cagtaaggca
     6421 accccgccag cctagccggg tcctcaacga caggagcacg atcatgcgca cccgtggcca
     6481 gggccgcaag cttagtcgac cccgcgggta gttagtcgac cccgcgggta gttagtcgac
     6541 cccgcgggta gtctagcgac gtcgagcgcc ggagtataaa tagaggcgct tcgtctacgg
     6601 agcgacaatt caattcaaac aagcaaagtg aacacgtcgc taagcgaaag ctaagcaaat
     6661 aaacaagcgc agctgaacaa gctaaacaat ctgcagtaaa gtgcaagtta aagtgaatca
     6721 attaaaagta accagcaacc aagtaaatca actgcaacta ctgaaatctg ccaagaagta
     6781 attattgaat acaagaagag aactctgaat agatctgcgg ccgcggctcg agggtaccaa
     6841 cttaaaaaaa aaaatcaaaa tggtcagcaa gggcgaggag ctgttcaccg gggtggtgcc
     6901 catcctggtc gagctggacg gcgacgtaaa cggccacaag ttcagcgtgt ccggcgaggg
     6961 cgagggcgat gccacctacg gcaagctgac cctgaagttc atctgcacca ccggcaagct
     7021 gcccgtgccc tggcccaccc tcgtgaccac cttcggctac ggcctgatgt gcttcgcccg
     7081 ctaccccgac cacatgaagc agcacgactt cttcaagtcc gccatgcccg aaggctacgt
     7141 ccaggagcgc accatcttct tcaaagacga cggcaactac aagacccgcg ccgaggtgaa
     7201 gttcgagggc gacaccctgg tgaaccgcat cgagctgaag ggcatcgact tcaaggagga
     7261 cggcaacatc ctggggcaca agctggagta caactacaac agccacaacg tctatatcat
     7321 ggccgacaag cagaagaacg gcatcaaggt gaacttcaag atccgccaca acatcgagga
     7381 cggcagcgtg cagctcgccg accactacca gcagaacacc cccatcggcg acggccccgt
     7441 gctgctgccc gacaaccact acctgagcta ccagtccgcc ctgagcaaag accccaacga
     7501 gaagcgcgat cacatggtcc tgctggagtt cgtgaccgcc gccgggatca ctctcggcat
     7561 ggacgagctg tacaagggtg gatacccata cgatgttcca gattacgctt aatagtctag
     7621 aatgaatcgt ttttaaaata acaaatcaat tgttttataa tattcgtacg attctttgat
     7681 tatgtaataa aatgtgatca ttaggaagat tacgaaaaat ataaaaaata tgagttctgt
     7741 gtgtataaca aatgctgtaa acgccacaat tgtgtttgtt gcaaataaac ccatgattat
     7801 ttgattaaaa ttgttgtttt ctttgttcat atacaatagt gtgttttgcc taaacgtgta
     7861 ctgcataaac tccatgcgag tgtatagcga gctagtggct aacgcttgcc ccaccaaagt
     7921 agattcgtca aaatcctcaa tttcatcacc ctcctccaag tttaacattt ggccgtcgga
     7981 attaacttct aaagatgcca cataatstaa taaatgaaat agagattcaa acgtggcgtc
     8041 atcgtccgtt tcgaccattt ccgaaaagaa ctcgggcata aactctatga tttctctgga
     8101 cgtggtgttg tcgaaactct caaagtacgc agtcaggaac gtgcgcgaca tgtcgtcggg
     8161 aaactcgcgc ggaaacatgt tgttgtaacc gaacgggtcc catagcgcca aaaccaaatc
     8221 tgccagcgtc aatagaatga gcacgatgcc gacaatggag ctggcttgga tagcgattcg
     8281 agttaacgaa ttcttgaaga cgaaagggga attcagaagt tcaaatgggc tttcatattt
     8341 acttttttct ctgagtgggt aaggtcattg tggggtctta agggctaaag ggtagtgatg
     8401 atgaaggcat ttgatgccat tgttcaataa cttaccgctg gggttaactc gaatcgctat
     8461 ccaagccagc tccattgtcg gcatcgtgct cattctattg acgctggcag atttggtttt
     8521 ggcgctatgg gacccgttcg gttacaacaa catgtttccg cgcgagtttc ccgacgacat
     8581 gtcgcgcacg ttcctgactg cgtactttga gagtttcgac aacaccacgt ccagagaaat
     8641 catagagttt atgcccgagt tcttttcgga aatggtcgaa acggacgatg acgccacgtt
     8701 tgaatctcta tttcatttat tagattatgt ggcatcttta gaagttaatt ccgacggcca
     8761 aatgttaaac ttggaggagg gtgatgaaat tgaggatttt gacgaatcta ctttggtggg
     8821 gcaagcgtta gccactagct cgctatacac tcgcatggag tttatgcagt acacgtttag
     8881 gcaaaacaca ctattgtcta tgaacaaaga aaacaacaat tttaatcaaa taatcatggg
     8941 tttatttgca acaaacacaa ttgtggcgtt tacagcattt gttatacaca cagaactcat
     9001 attttttata tttttcgtaa tcttcctaat gatcacattt tattacataa tcaaagaatc
     9061 gtacgaatat tataaaacaa ttgatttgtt attttaaaaa cgattcattt tacttgtaca
     9121 actctccatg ccgagagtga tcccggcggc ggtcacgaac tccagcagga ccatgtgatc
     9181 gcgcttctcg ttggggtctt tgctcagctt ggactgggtg ctcaggtagt ggttgtcggg
     9241 cagcagcacg gggccgtcgc cgatgggggt gttctgctgg tagtggtcgg cgagctgcac
     9301 gctgccgtcc tcgatgttgt ggcggatctt gaagttggcc ttgatgccgt tcttctgctt
     9361 gtcggcggtg atatagacgt tgtcgctgat ggcgttgtac tccagcttgt gccccaggat
     9421 gttgccgtcc tccttgaagt cgatgccctt cagctcgatg cggttcacca gggtgtcgcc
     9481 ctcgaacttc acctcggcgc gggtcttgta gttgccgtcg tctttgaaga agatggtgcg
     9541 ctcctggacg tagccttcgg gcatggcgga cttgaagaag tcgtgctgct tcatgtggtc
     9601 ggggtagcgg gcgaagcact gcacgcccca ggtcagggtg gtcacgaggg tgggccaggg
     9661 cacgggcagc ttgccggtgg tgcagatgaa cttcagggtc agcttgccgt aggtggcatc
     9721 gccctcgccc tcgccggaca cgctgaactt gtggccgttt acgtcgccgt ccagctcgac
     9781 caggatgggc accaccccgg tgaacagctc ctcgcccttg ctcaccttgt cgtcgtcgtc
     9841 cttgtagtca ccagccattt tgattttttt ttttatgttg gtaccctcga gccgcggccg
     9901 cttgtattca ataattactt cttggcatat ttcagtagtt gcagttgatt tacttggttg
     9961 ctggttactt ttaattgatt cactttaact tgcactttac tgcagattgt ttagcttgtt
    10021 cagctgcgct tgtttatttg cttacctttc gcttagcgac gtgttcactt tgcttgtttg
    10081 aattgaattg tcgctccgta gacgaagcgc ctctatttat actccggcgg acgtcgctag
    10141 aggcaagccc gggtactcta aggcaagccc gggtactcta aggcaagccc gggtactcta
    10201 gctagcaagc ttgcggccct ggccacgggt gcgcatgatc gtgctcctgt cgttgagaat
    10261 tcttgaagac gaaagggcct cgtgatacgc ctatttttat aggttaatgt catgataata
    10321 atggtttctt a
//
