LOCUS       Exported 10331 bp ds-DNA circular SYN 05-MAR-2018
DEFINITION  synthetic circular DNA.
ACCESSION   .
VERSION     .
KEYWORDS    .
SOURCE      synthetic DNA construct
  ORGANISM  synthetic DNA construct
REFERENCE   1 (bases 1 to 10331)
  AUTHORS   Weatherall Institute
  TITLE     Direct Submission
  JOURNAL   Exported Mar 5, 2018 from SnapGene 4.1.7 http://www.snapgene.com
FEATURES             Location/Qualifiers
     source          1..10331
                     /organism="synthetic DNA construct"
                     /mol_type="other DNA"
     promoter        31..135
                     /gene="bla"
                     /label=AmpR promoter
     CDS             136..996
                     /codon_start=1
                     /gene="bla"
                     /product="beta-lactamase"
                     /label=AmpR
                     /note="confers resistance to ampicillin, carbenicillin, and
                     related antibiotics"
                     /translation="MSIQHFRVALIPFFAAFCLPVFAHPETLVKVKDAEDQLGARVGYI
                     ELDLNSGKILESFRPEERFPMMSTFKVLLCGAVLSRIDAGQEQLGRRIHYSQNDLVEYS
                     PVTEKHLTDGMTVRELCSAAITMSDNTAANLLLTTIGGPKELTAFLHNMGDHVTRLDRW
                     EPELNEAIPNDERDTTMPVAMATTLRKLLTGELLTLASRQQLIDWMEADKVAGPLLRSA
                     LPAGWFIADKSGAGERGSRGIIAALGPDGKPSRIVVIYTTGSQATMDERNRQIAEIGAS
                     LIKHW"
     rep_origin      1167..1755
                     /direction=RIGHT
                     /label=ori
                     /note="high-copy-number ColE1/pMB1/pBR322/pUC origin of
                     replication"
     protein_bind    1842..1911
                     /label=attB
                     /bound_moiety="phage phi-C31 integrase"
                     /note="attB site for the phi-C31 integrase (Groth et al.,
                     2000)"
     CDS             join(2606..2677,3079..3352,3427..4081,4143..4458,4662..4793
                     ,4864..5478)
                     /codon_start=1
                     /gene="white"
                     /product="Drosophila white gene eye color pigment"
                     /label=mini-white
                     /note="This is a modified version of the white gene lacking
                     part of the first intron."
                     /translation="MGQEDQELLIRGGSKHPSAEHLNNGDSGAASQSCINQGFGQAKNY
                     GTLRPPSPPEDSGSGSGQLAENLTYAWHNMDIFGAVNQPGSGWRQLVNRTRGLFCNERH
                     IPAPRKHLLKNVCGVAYPGELLAVMGSSGAGKTTLLNALAFRSPQGIQVSPSGMRLLNG
                     QPVDAKEMQARCAYVQQDDLFIGSLTAREHLIFQAMVRMPRHLTYRQRVARVDQVIQEL
                     SLSKCQHTIIGVPGRVKGLSGGERKRLAFASEALTDPPLLICDEPTSGLDSFTAHSVVQ
                     VLKKLSQKGKTVILTIHQPSSELFELFDKILLMAEGRVAFLGTPSEAVDFFSYVGAQCP
                     TNYNPADFYVQVLAVVPGREIESRDRIAKICDNFAISKVARDMEQLLATKNLEKPLEQP
                     ENGYTYKATWFMQFRAVLWRSWLSVLKEPLLVKVRLIQTTMVAILIGLIFLGQQLTQVG
                     VMNINGAIFLFLTNMTFQNVFATINVFTSELPVFMREARSRLYRCDTYFLGKTIAELPL
                     FLTVPLVFTAIAYPMIGLRAGVLHFFNCLALVTLVANVSTSFGYLISCASSSTSMALSV
                     GPPVIIPFLLFGGFFLNSGSVPVYLKWLSYLSWFRYANEGLLINQWADVEPGEISCTSS
                     NTTCPSSGKVILETLNFSAADLPLDYVGLAILIVSFRVLAYLALRLRARRKE"
     misc_feature    6493..6512
                     /label=VAS-1
     misc_feature    6513..6532
                     /label=VAS-1
     misc_feature    6533..6552
                     /label=VAS-1
     promoter        6569..6807
                     /label=hsp70 promoter
                     /note="Drosophila melanogaster hsp70Bb promoter"
     misc_feature    6839..6859
                     /label=Syn21
                     /note="Pfeiffer, B.D., Truman, J.W., Rubin, G.M., 2012.
                     Using translational enhancers to increase transgene
                     expression in Drosophila. Proc. Natl. Acad. Sci. U. S. A.
                     109, 6626 31. doi:10.1073/pnas.1204520109"
     CDS             6860..7576
                     /codon_start=1
                     /product="enhanced variant of YFP (Heikal et al., 2001)"
                     /label=Citrine
                     /note="mammalian codon-optimized"
                     /translation="MVSKGEELFTGVVPILVELDGDVNGHKFSVSGEGEGDATYGKLTL
                     KFICTTGKLPVPWPTLVTTFGYGLMCFARYPDHMKQHDFFKSAMPEGYVQERTIFFKDD
                     GNYKTRAEVKFEGDTLVNRIELKGIDFKEDGNILGHKLEYNYNSHNVYIMADKQKNGIK
                     VNFKIRHNIEDGSVQLADHYQQNTPIGDGPVLLPDNHYLSYQSALSKDPNEKRDHMVLL
                     EFVTAAGITLGMDELYK"
     CDS             7583..7609
                     /codon_start=1
                     /product="HA (human influenza hemagglutinin) epitope tag"
                     /label=HA
                     /translation="YPYDVPDYA"
     misc_feature    7621..8287
                     /label=p10 terminator
                     /note="p10 terminator"
     misc_feature    8446..9109
                     /label=p10 terminator
                     /note="p10 terminator"
     CDS             complement(9110..9825)
                     /codon_start=1
                     /product="enhanced monomeric variant of CFP (Rizzo et al.,
                     2004)"
                     /label=mCerulean
                     /note="mammalian codon-optimized"
                     /translation="VSKGEELFTGVVPILVELDGDVNGHKFSVSGEGEGDATYGKLTLK
                     FICTTGKLPVPWPTLVTTLTWGVQCFARYPDHMKQHDFFKSAMPEGYVQERTIFFKDDG
                     NYKTRAEVKFEGDTLVNRIELKGIDFKEDGNILGHKLEYNAISDNVYITADKQKNGIKA
                     NFKIRHNIEDGSVQLADHYQQNTPIGDGPVLLPDNHYLSTQSKLSKDPNEKRDHMVLLE
                     FVTAAGITLGMESCTS"
     CDS             complement(9826..9849)
                     /codon_start=1
                     /product="FLAG(R) epitope tag, followed by an enterokinase
                     cleavage site"
                     /label=FLAG
                     /translation="DYKDDDDK"
     misc_feature    9859..9879
                     /label=Syn21 (1 mismatch)
     misc_feature    9876
                     /label=mismatch
     misc_feature    complement(9902..10127)
                     /label=hsp70 promoter (shorter + 2 mismatches)
                     /note="hsp70 promoter"
     misc_feature    9928
                     /label=mismatch
     misc_feature    10045
                     /label=mismatch
     misc_feature    10141..10160
                     /label=VAS-4
     misc_feature    10161..10180
                     /label=VAS-4
     misc_feature    10181..10200
                     /label=VAS-4
ORIGIN
        1 gactcaggtg gcacttttcg gggaaatgtg cgcggaaccc ctatttgttt atttttctaa
       61 atacattcaa atatgtatcc gctcatgaga caataaccct gataaatgct tcaataatat
      121 tgaaaaagga agagtatgag tattcaacat ttccgtgtcg cccttattcc cttttttgcg
      181 gcattttgcc ttcctgtttt tgctcaccca gaaacgctgg tgaaagtaaa agatgctgaa
      241 gatcagttgg gtgcacgagt gggttacatc gaactggatc tcaacagcgg taagatcctt
      301 gagagttttc gccccgaaga acgttttcca atgatgagca cttttaaagt tctgctatgt
      361 ggcgcggtat tatcccgtat tgacgccggg caagagcaac tcggtcgccg catacactat
      421 tctcagaatg acttggttga gtactcacca gtcacagaaa agcatcttac ggatggcatg
      481 acagtaagag aattatgcag tgctgccata accatgagtg ataacactgc ggccaactta
      541 cttctgacaa cgatcggagg accgaaggag ctaaccgctt ttttgcacaa catgggggat
      601 catgtaactc gccttgatcg ttgggaaccg gagctgaatg aagccatacc aaacgacgag
      661 cgtgacacca cgatgcctgt agcaatggca acaacgttgc gcaaactatt aactggcgaa
      721 ctacttactc tagcttcccg gcaacaatta atagactgga tggaggcgga taaagttgca
      781 ggaccacttc tgcgctcggc ccttccggct ggctggttta ttgctgataa atctggagcc
      841 ggtgagcgtg ggtctcgcgg tatcattgca gcactggggc cagatggtaa gccctcccgt
      901 atcgtagtta tctacacgac ggggagtcag gcaactatgg atgaacgaaa tagacagatc
      961 gctgagatag gtgcctcact gattaagcat tggtaactgt cagaccaagt ttactcatat
     1021 atactttaga ttgatttaaa acttcatttt taatttaaaa ggatctaggt gaagatcctt
     1081 tttgataatc tcatgaccaa aatcccttaa cgtgagtttt cgttccactg agcgtcagac
     1141 cccgtagaaa agatcaaagg atcttcttga gatccttttt ttctgcgcgt aatctgctgc
     1201 ttgcaaacaa aaaaaccacc gctaccagcg gtggtttgtt tgccggatca agagctacca
     1261 actctttttc cgaaggtaac tggcttcagc agagcgcaga taccaaatac tgttcttcta
     1321 gtgtagccgt agttaggcca ccacttcaag aactctgtag caccgcctac atacctcgct
     1381 ctgctaatcc tgttaccagt ggctgctgcc agtggcgata agtcgtgtct taccgggttg
     1441 gactcaagac gatagttacc ggataaggcg cagcggtcgg gctgaacggg gggttcgtgc
     1501 acacagccca gcttggagcg aacgacctac accgaactga gatacctaca gcgtgagcta
     1561 tgagaaagcg ccacgcttcc cgaagggaga aaggcggaca ggtatccggt aagcggcagg
     1621 gtcggaacag gagagcgcac gagggagctt ccagggggaa acgcctggta tctttatagt
     1681 cctgtcgggt ttcgccacct ctgacttgag cgtcgatttt tgtgatgctc gtcagggggg
     1741 cggagcctat ggaaaaacgc cagcaacgcg gcctttttac ggttcctggc cttttgctgg
     1801 ccttttgctc acatgttacc gtcgacgatg taggtcacgg tctcgaagcc gcggtgcggg
     1861 tgccagggcg tgcccttggg ctccccgggc gcgtactcca cctcacccat ctggtccatc
     1921 atgatgaacg ggtcgaggtg gcggtagttg atcccggcga acgcgcggcg caccgggaag
     1981 ccctcgccct cgaaaccgct gggcgcggtg gtcacggtga gcacgggacg tgcgacggcg
     2041 tcggcgggtg cggatacgcg gggcagcgtc agcgggttct cgacggtcac ggcgggcatg
     2101 tcgacaagcc gaacatatgg gcgcgcctag tatgtatgta agttaataaa acccattttt
     2161 gcggaaagta gataaaaaaa acattttttt tttttactgc actggatatc attgaactta
     2221 tctgatcagt tttaaattta cttcgatcca agggtatttg atgtaccagg ttctttcgat
     2281 tacctctcac tcaaaatgac attccactca aagtcagcgc tgtttgcctc cttctctgtc
     2341 cacagaaata tcgccgtctc tttcgccgct gcgtccgcta tctctttcgc caccgtttgt
     2401 agcgttacgt agcgtcaatg tccgccttca gttgcatttt gtcagcggtt tcgtgacgaa
     2461 gctccaagcg gtttacgcca tcaattaaac acaaagtgct gtgccaaaac tcctctcgct
     2521 tcttattttt gtttgttttt tgagtgattg gggtggtgat tggttttggg tgggtaagca
     2581 ggggaaagtg tgaaaaatcc cggcaatggg ccaagaggat caggagctat taattcgcgg
     2641 aggcagcaaa cacccatctg ccgagcatct gaacaatgtg agtagtacat gtgcatacat
     2701 cttaagttca cttgatctat aggaactgcg attgcaacat caaattgtct gcggcgtgag
     2761 aactgcgacc cacaaaaatc ccaaaccgca attgcacaaa caaatagtga cacgaaacag
     2821 attattctgg tagctgttct cgctatataa gacaattttt gagatcatat catgatcaag
     2881 acatctaaag gcattcattt tcgactatat tcttttttac aaaaaatata acaaccagat
     2941 attttaagct gatcctagat gcacaaaaaa taaataaaag tataaaccta cttcgtagga
     3001 tacttcgggg tactttttgt tcggggttag atgagcataa cgcttgtagt tgatatttga
     3061 gatcccctat cattgcaggg tgacagcgga gcggcttcgc agagctgcat taaccagggc
     3121 ttcgggcagg ccaaaaacta cggcacgctc cggccaccca gtccgccgga ggactccggt
     3181 tcagggagcg gccaactagc cgagaacctc acctatgcct ggcacaatat ggacatcttt
     3241 ggggcggtca atcagccggg ctccggatgg cggcagctgg tcaaccggac acgcggacta
     3301 ttctgcaacg agcgacacat accggcgccc aggaaacatt tgctcaagaa cggtgagttt
     3361 ctattcgcag tcggctgatc tgtgtgaaat cttaataaag ggtccaatta ccaatttgaa
     3421 actcagtttg cggcgtggcc tatccgggcg aacttttggc cgtgatgggc agttccggtg
     3481 ccggaaagac gaccctgctg aatgcccttg cctttcgatc gccgcagggc atccaagtat
     3541 cgccatccgg gatgcgactg ctcaatggcc aacctgtgga cgccaaggag atgcaggcca
     3601 ggtgcgccta tgtccagcag gatgacctct ttatcggctc cctaacggcc agggaacacc
     3661 tgattttcca agccatggtg cggatgccac gacatctgac ctatcggcag cgagtggccc
     3721 gcgtggatca ggtgatccag gagctttcgc tcagcaaatg tcagcacacg atcatcggtg
     3781 tgcccggcag ggtgaaaggt ctgtccggcg gagaaaggaa gcgtctggca ttcgcctccg
     3841 aggctctaac cgatccgccg cttctgatct gcgatgagcc cacctccgga ctggactcct
     3901 ttaccgccca cagcgtcgtc caggtgctga agaagctgtc gcagaagggc aagaccgtca
     3961 tcctgaccat tcatcagccg tcttccgagc tgtttgagct ctttgacaag atccttctga
     4021 tggccgaggg cagggtagct ttcttgggca ctcccagcga agccgtcgac ttcttttcct
     4081 agtgagttcg atgtgtttat taagggtatc tagtattaca taacatctca actcctatcc
     4141 agcgtgggtg cccagtgtcc taccaactac aatccggcgg acttttacgt acaggtgttg
     4201 gccgttgtgc ccggacggga gatcgagtcc cgtgatcgga tcgccaagat atgcgacaat
     4261 tttgccatta gcaaagtagc ccgggatatg gagcagttgt tggccaccaa aaatctggag
     4321 aagccactgg agcagccgga gaatgggtac acctacaagg ccacctggtt catgcagttc
     4381 cgggcggtcc tgtggcgatc ctggctgtcg gtgctcaagg aaccactcct cgtaaaagtg
     4441 cgacttattc agacaacggt gagtggttcc agtggaaaca aatgatataa cgcttacaat
     4501 tcttggaaac aaattcgcta gattttagat agaattgcct gattccacac ccttcttagt
     4561 ttttttcaat gagatgtata gtttatagtt ttgcagaaga taaataaatt tcatttaact
     4621 cgcgaatatt aatgagatgc gagtaacatt ttaatttgca gatggttgcc atcttgattg
     4681 gcctcatctt tttgggccaa caactcacgc aagtgggtgt gatgaatatc aacggagcca
     4741 tcttcctctt cctgaccaac atgacctttc aaaacgtctt tgccacgata aatgtaagtc
     4801 atgtttagaa tacatttgca tttcaataat ttactaactt tctaatgaat cgattcgatt
     4861 taggtgttca cctcagagct gccagttttt atgagggagg cccgaagtcg actttatcgc
     4921 tgtgacacat actttctggg caaaacgatt gccgaattgc cgctttttct cacagtgcca
     4981 ctggtcttca cggcgattgc ctatccgatg atcggactgc gggccggagt gctgcacttc
     5041 ttcaactgcc tggcgctggt cactctggtg gccaatgtgt caacgtcctt cggatatcta
     5101 atatcctgcg ccagctcctc gacctcgatg gcgctgtctg tgggtccgcc ggttatcata
     5161 ccattcctgc tctttggcgg cttcttcttg aactcgggct cggtgccagt atacctcaaa
     5221 tggttgtcgt acctctcatg gttccgttac gccaacgagg gtctgctgat taaccaatgg
     5281 gcggacgtgg agccgggcga aattagctgc acatcgtcga acaccacgtg ccccagttcg
     5341 ggcaaggtca tcctggagac gcttaacttc tccgccgccg atctgccgct ggactacgtg
     5401 ggtctggcca ttctcatcgt gagcttccgg gtgctcgcat atctggctct aagacttcgg
     5461 gcccgacgca aggagtagcc gacatatatc cgaaataact gcttgttttt tttttttacc
     5521 attattacca tcgtgtttac tgtttattgc cccctcaaaa agctaatgta attatatttg
     5581 tgccaataaa aacaagatat gacctataga atacaagtat ttccccttcg aacatcccca
     5641 caagtagact ttggatttgt cttctaacca aaagacttac acacctgcat accttacatc
     5701 aaaaactcgt ttatcgctac ataaaacacc gggatatatt ttttatatac atacttttca
     5761 aatcgcgcgc cctcttcata attcacctcc accacaccac gtttcgtagt tgctctttcg
     5821 ctgtctccca cccgctctcc gcaacacatt caccttttgt tcgacgacct tggagcgact
     5881 gtcgttagtt ccgcgcgatt cggttcgctc aaatggttcc gagtggttca tttcgtctca
     5941 atagaaatta gtaataaata tttgtatgta caatttattt gctccaatat atttgtatat
     6001 atttccctca cagctatatt tattctaatt taatattatg actttttaag gtaatttttt
     6061 gtgacctgtt cggagtgatt agcgttacaa tttgaactga aagtgacatc cagtgtttgt
     6121 tccttgtgta gatgcatctc aaaaaaatgg tgggcataat agtgttgttt atatatatca
     6181 aaaataacaa ctataataat aagaatacat ttaatttaga aaatgcttgg atttcactgg
     6241 aactagggcg cgcctccgga acataatggt gcagggcgct gacttccgcg tttccagact
     6301 ttacgaaaca cggaaaccga agaccattca tgttgttgct caggtcgcag acgttttgca
     6361 gcagcagtcg cttcacgttc gctcgcgtat cggtgattca ttctgctaac cagtaaggca
     6421 accccgccag cctagccggg tcctcaacga caggagcacg atcatgcgca cccgtggcca
     6481 gggccgcaag cttagtcgac cccgcgggta gttagtcgac cccgcgggta gttagtcgac
     6541 cccgcgggta gtctagcgac gtcgagcgcc ggagtataaa tagaggcgct tcgtctacgg
     6601 agcgacaatt caattcaaac aagcaaagtg aacacgtcgc taagcgaaag ctaagcaaat
     6661 aaacaagcgc agctgaacaa gctaaacaat ctgcagtaaa gtgcaagtta aagtgaatca
     6721 attaaaagta accagcaacc aagtaaatca actgcaacta ctgaaatctg ccaagaagta
     6781 attattgaat acaagaagag aactctgaat agatctgcgg ccgcggctcg agggtaccaa
     6841 cttaaaaaaa aaaatcaaaa tggtcagcaa gggcgaggag ctgttcaccg gggtggtgcc
     6901 catcctggtc gagctggacg gcgacgtaaa cggccacaag ttcagcgtgt ccggcgaggg
     6961 cgagggcgat gccacctacg gcaagctgac cctgaagttc atctgcacca ccggcaagct
     7021 gcccgtgccc tggcccaccc tcgtgaccac cttcggctac ggcctgatgt gcttcgcccg
     7081 ctaccccgac cacatgaagc agcacgactt cttcaagtcc gccatgcccg aaggctacgt
     7141 ccaggagcgc accatcttct tcaaagacga cggcaactac aagacccgcg ccgaggtgaa
     7201 gttcgagggc gacaccctgg tgaaccgcat cgagctgaag ggcatcgact tcaaggagga
     7261 cggcaacatc ctggggcaca agctggagta caactacaac agccacaacg tctatatcat
     7321 ggccgacaag cagaagaacg gcatcaaggt gaacttcaag atccgccaca acatcgagga
     7381 cggcagcgtg cagctcgccg accactacca gcagaacacc cccatcggcg acggccccgt
     7441 gctgctgccc gacaaccact acctgagcta ccagtccgcc ctgagcaaag accccaacga
     7501 gaagcgcgat cacatggtcc tgctggagtt cgtgaccgcc gccgggatca ctctcggcat
     7561 ggacgagctg tacaagggtg gatacccata cgatgttcca gattacgctt aatagtctag
     7621 aatgaatcgt ttttaaaata acaaatcaat tgttttataa tattcgtacg attctttgat
     7681 tatgtaataa aatgtgatca ttaggaagat tacgaaaaat ataaaaaata tgagttctgt
     7741 gtgtataaca aatgctgtaa acgccacaat tgtgtttgtt gcaaataaac ccatgattat
     7801 ttgattaaaa ttgttgtttt ctttgttcat atacaatagt gtgttttgcc taaacgtgta
     7861 ctgcataaac tccatgcgag tgtatagcga gctagtggct aacgcttgcc ccaccaaagt
     7921 agattcgtca aaatcctcaa tttcatcacc ctcctccaag tttaacattt ggccgtcgga
     7981 attaacttct aaagatgcca cataatctaa taaatgaaat agagattcaa acgtggcgtc
     8041 atcgtccgtt tcgaccattt ccgaaaagaa ctcgggcata aactctatga tttctctgga
     8101 cgtggtgttg tcgaaactct caaagtacgc agtcaggaac gtgcgcgaca tgtcgtcggg
     8161 aaactcgcgc ggaaacatgt tgttgtaacc gaacgggtcc catagcgcca aaaccaaatc
     8221 tgccagcgtc aatagaatga gcacgatgcc gacaatggag ctggcttgga tagcgattcg
     8281 agttaacgaa ttcttgaaga cgaaagggga attcagaagt tcaaatgggc tttcatattt
     8341 acttttttct ctgagtgggt aaggtcattg tggggtctta agggctaaag ggtagtgatg
     8401 atgaaggcat ttgatgccat tgttcaataa cttaccgctg gggttaactc gaatcgctat
     8461 ccaagccagc tccattgtcg gcatcgtgct cattctattg acgctggcag atttggtttt
     8521 ggcgctatgg gacccgttcg gttacaacaa catgtttccg cgcgagtttc ccgacgacat
     8581 gtcgcgcacg ttcctgactg cgtactttga gagtttcgac aacaccacgt ccagagaaat
     8641 catagagttt atgcccgagt tcttttcgga aatggtcgaa acggacgatg acgccacgtt
     8701 tgaatctcta tttcatttat tagattatgt ggcatcttta gaagttaatt ccgacggcca
     8761 aatgttaaac ttggaggagg gtgatgaaat tgaggatttt gacgaatcta ctttggtggg
     8821 gcaagcgtta gccactagct cgctatacac tcgcatggag tttatgcagt acacgtttag
     8881 gcaaaacaca ctattgtcta tgaacaaaga aaacaacaat tttaatcaaa taatcatggg
     8941 tttatttgca acaaacacaa ttgtggcgtt tacagcattt gttatacaca cagaactcat
     9001 attttttata tttttcgtaa tcttcctaat gatcacattt tattacataa tcaaagaatc
     9061 gtacgaatat tataaaacaa ttgatttgtt attttaaaaa cgattcattt tacttgtaca
     9121 actctccatg ccgagagtga tcccggcggc ggtcacgaac tccagcagga ccatgtgatc
     9181 gcgcttctcg ttggggtctt tgctcagctt ggactgggtg ctcaggtagt ggttgtcggg
     9241 cagcagcacg gggccgtcgc cgatgggggt gttctgctgg tagtggtcgg cgagctgcac
     9301 gctgccgtcc tcgatgttgt ggcggatctt gaagttggcc ttgatgccgt tcttctgctt
     9361 gtcggcggtg atatagacgt tgtcgctgat ggcgttgtac tccagcttgt gccccaggat
     9421 gttgccgtcc tccttgaagt cgatgccctt cagctcgatg cggttcacca gggtgtcgcc
     9481 ctcgaacttc acctcggcgc gggtcttgta gttgccgtcg tctttgaaga agatggtgcg
     9541 ctcctggacg tagccttcgg gcatggcgga cttgaagaag tcgtgctgct tcatgtggtc
     9601 ggggtagcgg gcgaagcact gcacgcccca ggtcagggtg gtcacgaggg tgggccaggg
     9661 cacgggcagc ttgccggtgg tgcagatgaa cttcagggtc agcttgccgt aggtggcatc
     9721 gccctcgccc tcgccggaca cgctgaactt gtggccgttt acgtcgccgt ccagctcgac
     9781 caggatgggc accaccccgg tgaacagctc ctcgcccttg ctcaccttgt cgtcgtcgtc
     9841 cttgtagtca ccagccattt tgattttttt ttttatgttg gtaccctcga gccgcggccg
     9901 cttgtattca ataattactt cttggcatat ttcagtagtt gcagttgatt tacttggttg
     9961 ctggttactt ttaattgatt cactttaact tgcactttac tgcagattgt ttagcttgtt
    10021 cagctgcgct tgtttatttg cttacctttc gcttagcgac gtgttcactt tgcttgtttg
    10081 aattgaattg tcgctccgta gacgaagcgc ctctatttat actccggcgg acgtcgctag
    10141 aggcaagccc gggtactcta aggcaagccc gggtactcta aggcaagccc gggtactcta
    10201 gctagcaagc ttgcggccct ggccacgggt gcgcatgatc gtgctcctgt cgttgagaat
    10261 tcttgaagac gaaagggcct cgtgatacgc ctatttttat aggttaatgt catgataata
    10321 atggtttctt a
//
